>Addgene plasmid #224193 | AiP15143 - pAAV-AiE0452h-minBG-SYFP2-P2A-mScarlet-10aa-H2B-WPRE3-BGHpA (Alias: CN5143) | addgene full sequence | sequence record 446816 | Addgene NGS Result
CCTGCAGGCAGCTGCGCGCTCGCTCGCTCACTGAGGCCGCCCGGGCGTCGGGCGACCTTTGGTCGCCCGG
CCTCAGTGAGCGAGCGAGCGCGCAGAGAGGGAGTGGCCAACTCCATCACTAGGGGTTCCTGCGGCCGCAC
GCGTAGGGAGGAACTAAAGTCCATTCATATGTCCATATTCTCAATTTGGGAAAAAATGTGGCTTTGTCTT
CATCCTCTTTTCCTGAGTGTATAAGGCCAGAAGCCAAAGGCAAGAGCAGGACATTCCAGGAGCCTTTATG
ATTGCTCTAAGTCACATCTGCTCTCGAGCTCCCATTCCACTGTGAAAAATACCTAGTCTTGAACTTTGGA
GTTCCAAATTCCACATGATCGACTTCCTCAAGGCTTTTCACTTGACGAACAAATTGCATGCCAAGAAATC
GTCAAAATTCTATCAAGCTTAATTATGCAATTTCTGTCTATAAATGACATACCTCCTGTACCCTATGACA
CCCACCTATGCACTAATAAGATGTGACAGCTGCATCACCAACAAAGCCTCCCCCGCCTGCCATTCTCTTC
GGAGGTGAGCACCTCCTGCTCGGGAGGAACTGACAGCCCCTTTCAGAAATGTGAAGGCAGTGAAGTCCCA
AACCAGAAACAGTGTGACCACCTAGGCTCACCCAAGGACCGTCCTGTGCTTCTGGGCAACCAATGGATGT
AGGGGGTTAGGAGGCAGTGGGGATTCGTCAGAGCTCGGGCTGGGCATAAAAGTCAGGGCAGAGCCATCTA
TTGCTTACATTTGCTTCTGGGATCCAGATCTTTCGAAGCTAGCGCTACCGGTCGCCACCATGGTGAGCAA
GGGCGAGGAGCTGTTCACCGGGGTGGTGCCCATCCTGGTCGAGCTGGACGGCGACGTAAACGGCCACAAG
TTCAGCGTGTCCGGCGAGGGCGAGGGCGATGCCACCTACGGCAAGCTGACCCTGAAGCTGATCTGCACCA
CCGGCAAGCTGCCCGTGCCCTGGCCCACCCTCGTGACCACCCTGGGCTACGGCGTGCAGTGCTTCGCCCG
CTACCCCGACCACATGAAGCAGCACGACTTCTTCAAGTCCGCCATGCCCGAAGGCTACGTCCAGGAGCGC
ACCATCTTCTTCAAGGACGACGGCAACTACAAGACCCGCGCCGAGGTGAAGTTCGAGGGCGACACCCTGG
TGAACCGCATCGAGCTGAAGGGCATCGACTTCAAGGAGGACGGCAACATCCTGGGGCACAAGCTGGAGTA
CAACTACAACAGCCACAACGTCTATATCACCGCCGACAAGCAGAAGAACGGCATCAAGGCCAACTTCAAG
ATCCGCCACAACATCGAGGACGGCGGCGTGCAGCTCGCCGACCACTACCAGCAGAACACCCCCATCGGCG
ACGGCCCCGTGCTGCTGCCCGACAACCACTACCTGAGCTACCAGTCCAAGCTGAGCAAAGACCCCAACGA
GAAGCGCGATCACATGGTCCTGCTGGAGTTCGTGACCGCCGCCGGGATCACTCTCGGCATGGACGAGCTG
TACAAGGGAAGCGGAGCCACTAACTTCTCCCTGTTGAAACAAGCAGGGGATGTCGAAGAGAATCCCGGGC
CAGCACCGGGCTCCACCATGGTGAGCAAGGGCGAGGCAGTGATCAAGGAGTTCATGCGGTTCAAGGTGCA
CATGGAGGGCTCCATGAACGGCCACGAGTTCGAGATCGAGGGCGAGGGCGAGGGCCGCCCCTACGAGGGC
ACCCAGACCGCCAAGCTGAAGGTGACCAAGGGTGGCCCCCTGCCCTTCTCCTGGGACATCCTGTCCCCTC
AGTTCATGTACGGCTCCAGGGCCTTCACCAAGCACCCCGCCGACATCCCCGACTACTATAAGCAGTCCTT
CCCCGAGGGCTTCAAGTGGGAGCGCGTGATGAACTTCGAGGACGGCGGCGCCGTGACCGTGACCCAGGAC
ACCTCCCTGGAGGACGGCACCCTGATCTACAAGGTGAAGCTCCGCGGCACCAACTTCCCTCCTGACGGCC
CCGTAATGCAGAAGAAGACAATGGGCTGGGAAGCGTCCACCGAGCGGTTGTACCCCGAGGACGGCGTGCT
GAAGGGCGACATTAAGATGGCCCTGCGCCTGAAGGACGGCGGCCGCTACCTGGCGGACTTCAAGACCACC
TACAAGGCCAAGAAGCCCGTGCAGATGCCCGGCGCCTACAACGTCGACCGCAAGTTGGACATCACCTCCC
ACAACGAGGACTACACCGTGGTGGAACAGTACGAACGCTCCGAGGGCCGCCACTCCACCGGCGGCATGGA
CGAGCTGTATAAGTCCGGACTCAGATCTGGAGGCTCCGGAGGCCCAGAGCCAGCGAAGTCTGCTCCCGCC
CCGAAAAAGGGCTCCAAGAAGGCGGTGACTAAGGCGCAGAAGAAAGGCGGCAAGAAGCGCAAGCGCAGCC
GCAAGGAGAGCTATTCCATCTATGTGTATAAGGTTCTGAAGCAGGTCCACCCTGACACCGGCATTTCGTC
CAAGGCCATGGGCATCATGAACTCGTTTGTGAACGACATTTTCGAGCGCATCGCAGGTGAGGCTTCCCGC
CTGGCGCATTACAACAAGCGCTCGACCATCACCTCCAGGGAGATCCAGACGGCCGTGCGCCTGCTGCTGC
CTGGGGAGTTGGCCAAGCACGCCGTGTCCGAGGGTACTAAGGCCATCACCAAGTACACCAGCGCTAAGTA
AGGCGCGCCCCTGCAGGGAATTCGATATCATAATCAACCTCTGGATTACAAAATTTGTGAAAGATTGACT
GGTATTCTTAACTATGTTGCTCCTTTTACGCTATGTGGATACGCTGCTTTAATGCCTTTGTATCATGCTA
TTGCTTCCCGTATGGCTTTCATTTTCTCCTCCTTGTATAAATCCTGGTTAGTTCTTGCCACGGCGGAACT
CATCGCCGCCTGCCTTGCCCGCTGCTGGACAGGGGCTCGGCTGTTGGGCACTGACAATTCCGTGGCTCGA
GAGATCTTCGACTGTGCCTTCTAGTTGCCAGCCATCTGTTGTTTGCCCCTCCCCCGTGCCTTCCTTGACC
CTGGAAGGTGCCACTCCCACTGTCCTTTCCTAATAAAATGAGGAAATTGCATCGCATTGTCTGAGTAGGT
GTCATTCTATTCTGGGGGGTGGGGTGGGGCAGGACAGCAAGGGGGAGGATTGGGAAGACAATAGCAGGCA
TGAGATCTCACGTGCGGACCGAGCGGCCGCAGGAACCCCTAGTGATGGAGTTGGCCACTCCCTCTCTGCG
CGCTCGCTCGCTCACTGAGGCCGGGCGACCAAAGGTCGCCCGACGCCCGGGCTTTGCCCGGGCGGCCTCA
GTGAGCGAGCGAGCGCGCAGCTGCCTGCAGGGGCGCCTGATGCGGTATTTTCTCCTTACGCATCTGTGCG
GTATTTCACACCGCATA
[95 nt withheld, positions 3448-3542]
T
[46 nt withheld, positions 3544-3589]
C
[141 nt withheld, positions 3591-3731]
CCTTTGACGTTGGAGTCCACGTTCTTT
[37 nt withheld, positions 3759-3795]
ACTCTATCTCGGGCTATTCTTTTGATTTATAAGGGATTTTGCCGATTTCGGTCTATTGGTTAAAAAATGA
GCTGATTTAACAAAAATTTAACGCGAATTTTAACAAAATATTAACGTTTACAATTTTATGGTGCACTCTC
AGTACAATCTGCTCTGATGCCGCATAGTTAAGCCAGCCCCGACACCCGCCAACACCCGCTGACGCGCCCT
GACGGGCTTGTCTGCTCCCGGCATCCGCTTACAGACAAGCTGTGACCGTCTCCGGGAGCTGCATGTGTCA
GAGGTTTTCACCGTCATCACCGAAACGCGCGAGACGAAAGGGCCTCGTGATACGCCTATTTTTATAGGTT
AATGTCATGATAATAATGGTTTCTTAGACGTCAGGTGGCACTTTTCGGGGAAATGTGCGCGGAACCCCTA
TTTGTTTATTTTTCTAAATACATTCAAATATGTATCCGCTCATGAGACAATAACCCTGATAAATGCTTCA
ATAATATTGAAAAAGGAAGAGTATGAGTATTCAACATTTCCGTGTCGCCCTTATTCCCTTTTTTGCGGCA
TTTTGCCTTCCTGTTTTTGCTCACCCAGAAACGCTGGTGAAAGTAAAAGATGCTGAAGATCAGTTGGGTG
CACGAGTGGGTTACATCGAACTGGATCTCAACAGCGGTAAGATCCTTGAGAGTTTTCGCCCCGAAGAACG
TTTTCCAATGATGAGCACTTTTAAAGTTCTGCTATGTGGCGCGGTATTATCCCGTATTGACGCCGGGCAA
GAGCAACTCGGTCGCCGCATACACTATTCTCAGAATGACTTGGTTGAGTACTCACCAGTCACAGAAAAGC
ATCTTACGGATGGCATGACAGTAAGAGAATTATGCAGTGCTGCCATAACCATGAGTGATAACACTGCGGC
CAACTTACTTCTGACAACGATCGGAGGACCGAAGGAGCTAACCGCTTTTTTGCACAACATGGGGGATCAT
GTAACTCGCCTTGATCGTTGGGAACCGGAGCTGAATGAAGCCATACCAAACGACGAGCGTGACACCACGA
TGCCTGTAGCAATGGCAACAACGTTGCGCAAACTATTAACTGGCGAACTACTTACTCTAGCTTCCCGGCA
ACAATTAATAGACTGGATGGAGGCGGATAAAGTTGCAGGACCACTTCTGCGCTCGGCCCTTCCGGCTGGC
TGGTTTATTGCTGATAAATCTGGAGCCGGTGAGCGTGGGTCTCGCGGTATCATTGCAGCACTGGGGCCAG
ATGGTAAGCCCTCCCGTATCGTAGTTATCTACACGACGGGGAGTCAGGCAACTATGGATGAACGAAATAG
ACAGATCGCTGAGATAGGTGCCTCACTGATTAAGCATTGGTAACTGTCAGACCAAGTTTACTCATATATA
CTTTAGATTGATTTAAAACTTCATTTTTAATTTAAAAGGATCTAGGTGAAGATCCTTTTTGATAATCTCA
TGACCAAAATCCCTTAACGTGAGTTTTCGTTCCACTGAGCGTCAGACCCCGTAGAAAAGATCAAAGGATC
TTCTTGAGATCCTTTTTTTCTGCGCGTAATCTGCTGCTTGCAAACAAAAAAACCACCGCTACCAGCGGTG
GTTTGTTTGCCGGATCAAGAGCTACCAACTCTTTTTCCGAAGGTAACTGGCTTCAGCAGAGCGCAGATAC
CAAATACTGTTCTTCTAGTGTAGCCGTAGTTAGGCCACCACTTCAAGAACTCTGTAGCACCGCCTACATA
CCTCGCTCTGCTAATCCTGTTACCAGTGGCTGCTGCCAGTGGCGATAAGTCGTGTCTTACCGGGTTGGAC
TCAAGACGATAGTTACCGGATAAGGCGCAGCGGTCGGGCTGAACGGGGGGTTCGTGCACACAGCCCAGCT
TGGAGCGAACGACCTACACCGAACTGAGATACCTACAGCGTGAGCTATGAGAAAGCGCCACGCTTCCCGA
AGGGAGAAAGGCGGACAGGTATCCGGTAAGCGGCAGGGTCGGAACAGGAGAGCGCACGAGGGAGCTTCCA
GGGGGAAACGCCTGGTATCTTTATAGTCCTGTCGGGTTTCGCCACCTCTGACTTGAGCGTCGATTTTTGT
GATGCTCGTCAGGGGGGCGGAGCCTATGGAAAAACGCCAGCAACGCGGCCTTTTTACGGTTCCTGGCCTT
TTGCTGGCCTTTTGCTCACATGT
Features (pLannotate 1.2.2; 16 found; start..end, strand, type, name):
     12..39      +  repeat_region  AAV2 ITR (fragment): inverted terminal repeat of adeno-associated virus serotype 2 inverted
     68..95      +  repeat_region  AAV2 ITR (fragment): inverted terminal repeat of adeno-associated virus serotype 2 inverted
    830..1546    +  CDS            SYFP2: SYFP2 is a basic (constitutively fluorescent) yellow fluorescent protein published in 2006, derived from Aequorea victoria. It is reported to be a very rapidly-maturing monomer with moderate acid sensitivity.
   1628..2323    +  CDS            mScarlet: mScarlet is a basic (constitutively fluorescent) red fluorescent protein published in 2016, derived from synthetic construct. It has moderate acid sensitivity.
   2354..2731    +  CDS            H2B: human histone H2B; HIST1H2BJ
   2762..2919    +  misc_feature   WPRE (fragment): woodchuck hepatitis virus posttranscriptional regulatory element
   2925..3005    +  misc_feature   WPRE (fragment): woodchuck hepatitis virus posttranscriptional regulatory element
   3022..3133    +  polyA_signal   bGH poly(A) signal: bovine growth hormone polyadenylation signal
   3251..3391    +  repeat_region  AAV2 ITR: inverted terminal repeat of adeno-associated virus serotype 2 inverted
   3396..3447    -  misc_feature   bom (fragment): basis of mobility region from pBR322
   3466..3921    +  rep_origin     f1 ori (sequence partly withheld): f1 bacteriophage origin of replication; arrow indicates direction of (+) strand synthesis
   3922..3971    -  misc_feature   bom (fragment): basis of mobility region from pBR322
   4073..4108    -  CDS            rop (fragment): Rop protein, which maintains plasmids at low copy number; rop
   4203..4307    +  promoter       AmpR promoter: bla
   4308..5168    +  CDS            AmpR: β-lactamase; bla; confers resistance to ampicillin, carbenicillin, and related antibiotics
   5339..5927    +  rep_origin     ori: high-copy-number ColE1/pMB1/pBR322/pUC origin of replication
