[The description below was written by a language model from this plasmid's Addgene catalogue record and pLannotate feature annotations shown in this document.]
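Description:
AiP15143 - pAAV-AiE0452h-minBG-SYFP2-P2A-mScarlet-10aa-H2B-WPRE3-BGHpA (alias CN5143) is a recombinant AAV transfer plasmid of about 6 kb, built to package an enhancer-driven dual fluorescent reporter into AAV particles. The bacterial backbone carries a high-copy ColE1/pUC-type origin, an ampicillin resistance gene (β-lactamase) under its own promoter, and an f1 phage origin. Short remnants of pBR322 bom and rop sequences are also annotated. The expression cassette lies between AAV2 inverted terminal repeats, which provide the signals for genome replication and encapsidation. The downstream ITR is annotated in full, while the upstream one was detected only as short fragments. The record lists a recombination-reducing host strain, consistent with the known instability of ITRs in bacteria.

Expression is controlled by AiE0452h, an enhancer sequence designed to direct AAV-mediated transgene expression to D2 medium spiny neurons of the striatum. According to the construct name it is paired with a minimal beta-globin promoter (minBG). Neither element is called out in the automated feature table, but both presumably occupy the unannotated region between the upstream ITR and the first coding sequence. The payload is a single open reading frame encoding the yellow fluorescent protein SYFP2, a P2A self-cleaving peptide, and the red fluorescent protein mScarlet joined through a ten-amino-acid linker to human histone H2B. Ribosomal skipping at P2A should yield free SYFP2 that fills the cell and chromatin-bound mScarlet that marks the nucleus. A shortened WPRE (WPRE3) enhances transcript stability and expression, and a bovine growth hormone polyadenylation signal terminates the transcript. The construct is suited to labelling and identifying striatal D2 neurons and to assessing enhancer specificity.
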