Addgene plasmid #224193: AiP15143 - pAAV-AiE0452h-minBG-SYFP2-P2A-mScarlet-10aa-H2B-WPRE3-BGHpA (Alias: CN5143)
Purpose: AiE0452h is an enhancer sequence, designed to drive AAV-mediated transgene expression in striatal D2 MSNs
Depositing lab: Allen Institute for Brain Science & Jonathan Ting. Depositing organization: Allen Institute. Publication: Enhancer AAV toolbox for accessing and perturbing striatal cell types and circuits. Hunker AC, Wirthlin ME, Gill G, Johansen NJ, Hooper M, Omstead V, Vargas S, Lerma MN, Taskin N, Weed N, Laird WD, Bishaw YM, Bendrick JL, Gore BB, Ben-Simon Y, Opitz-Araya X, Martinez RA, Way SW, Thyagarajan B, Otto S, Sanchez REA, Alexander JR, Amaya A, Amster A, Arbuckle J, Ayala A, Baker PM, Barcelli T, Barta S, Bertagnolli D, Bielstein C, Bishwakarma P, Bowlus J, Boyer G, Brouner K, Casian B, Casper T, Chakka AB, Chakrabarty R, Chong P, Clark M, Colbert K, Daniel S, Dawe T, Departee M, DiValentin P, Donadio NP, Dotson NI, Dwivedi D, Egdorf T, Fliss T, Gary A, Goldy J, Grasso C, Groce EL, Gudsnuk K, Han W, Haradon Z, Hastings S, Helback O, Ho WV, Huang C, Johnson T, Jones DL, Juneau Z, Kenney J, Leibly M, Li S, Liang E, Loeffler H, Lusk NA, Madigan Z, Malloy J, Malone J, McCue R, Melchor J, Mich JK, Moosman S, Morin E, Naidoo R, Newman D, Ngo K, Nguyen K, Oster AL, Ouellette B, Oyama AA, Pena N, Pham T, Phillips E, Pom C, Potekhina L, Ransford S, Ray PL, Reding M, Rette DF, Reynoldson C, Rimorin C, Sigler AR, Rocha DB, Ronellenfitch K, Ruiz A, Sawyer L, Sevigny JP, Shapovalova NV, Shepard N, Shulga L, Soliman S, Staats B, Taormina MJ, Tieu M, Wang Y, Wilkes J, Wood T, Zhou T, Williford A, Dee N, Mollenkopf T, Ng L, Esposito L, Kalmbach BE, Yao S, Ariza J, Collman F, Mufti S, Smith K, Waters J, Ersing I, Patrick M, Zeng H, Lein ES, Kojima Y, Horwitz G, Owen SF, Levi BP, Daigle TL, Tasic B, Bakken TE, Ting JT. Neuron. 2025 May 21;113(10):1507-1524.e17. doi: 10.1016/j.neuron.2025.04.035. PubMed 40403704.
Backbone
  Vector backbone: rAAV
  Vector type: AAV
Growth in bacteria
  Bacterial resistance: Ampicillin, 100 μg/mL
  Growth temperature: 30°C
  Growth strain: NEB Stable
  Copy number: High Copy
Gene/Insert
  Gene/Insert name: mScarlet-10aa-H2B
  Species: Synthetic
  Cloning method: Restriction Enzyme; 5′ cloning site unknown (unknown if destroyed)
Terms and licenses: Academic/Nonprofit Terms; Industry Terms: Not Available to Industry
Depositor comments: Allen Institute plasmid alias: CN5143 . This work supported by NIH BRAIN Initiative grant UF1MH128339.
How to cite: AiP15143 - pAAV-AiE0452h-minBG-SYFP2-P2A-mScarlet-10aa-H2B-WPRE3-BGHpA (Alias: CN5143) was a gift from Allen Institute for Brain Science & Jonathan Ting (Addgene plasmid # 224193 ; http://n2t.net/addgene:224193 ; RRID:Addgene_224193)
